>Addgene plasmid #225820 | pGLU_12 | addgene full sequence | sequence record 449881 | Addgene NGS Result
GTAAAACGACGGCCAGTCATGCATAATCCGCACGCATCTGGAATAAGGAAGTGCCATTCCGCCTGACCTT
AGCGTGCGAACAGCACGCTATTGTTGTATCATTACTCGCATCCATTCTCAGGCTGTCTCGTCTCGTCTCC
GAGCTCTTCAATGAGGAGTACGGCCAGCCTCGCAGAGCAGGATTCCCGTTGAGCACCGCCAGGTGCGAAT
AAGGGACAGTGAAGAAGGAACACCCGCTCGCGGGTGGGCCTACTTCACCTATCCTGCCCGGCTGACGCCG
TTGGATACACCAAGGAAAGTCTACACGAACCCTTTGGCAAAATCCTGTATATCGTGCGAAAAAGGATGGA
TATACCGAAAAAATCGCTATAATGACCCCGAAGCAGGGTTATGCAGCGGAAAAGTCGTTGGGATTGTCCT
GACCGAAGCGGGACAGGTCCACGAGCAGGCAATGCTTGTTGGGCATGGTGAGGTGGATGTCTTTCACTTC
CGGCACGCAGCCGAGGACTTTTTGCGCCATATCGTAAAGTGTGTGCTGAACGGATTCGCTTTCGTGTTCA
GCGAAAGAGGCGAGAAGGAGATTCCAAGCTTATTCAACATAGTTCCCTTCAAGAGCGATACAACGATTAT
AACGACCTTCCAATTTTTTGATACCATTTTGGTAGTACTCCTTCGGTTTTGCCTCAAAATAGGCCTCAGT
TTCGGCGATCACCTCTTCATTGCAGCCAAATTTTTTCCCTGCGAGCATCCTTTTGAGGTCTGAGAACAAG
AAAAAGTCGCTGGGGGCCAGATCTGGAGAATACGGCGGGTGGGGAAGCAATTCGAAGCCCAATTCATGAA
TTTTTGCCATCGTTCTCAATGACTTGTGGCACGGTGCGTTGTCTTGGTGGAACAACACTTTTTTCTTCTT
CATGTGGGGCCGTTTTGCCGCGATTTCGACCTTCAAACGCTCCAATAACGCCATATAATAGTCACTGTTG
ATGGTTTTTCCCTTCTCAAGATAATCGATAAAAATTATTCCATGCGCATCCCAAAAAACAGAGGCCATTA
CTTTGCCAGCGGACTTTTGAGTCTTTCCACGCTTCGGAGACGGTTCACCGGTCGCTGTCCACTCAGCCGA
CTGTCGATTGGACTCAGGAGTGTAGTGATGGAGCCATGTTTCATCCATTGTCACATATCGACGGAAAAAC
TCGGGTGTATTACGAGTTAACAGCTGCAAACACCGCTTAGAATCATCAACACGTCGTTGTTTTTGGTCAA
ATGTGAGCTCGCGCGGCACCCATTTCGCACAGAGCTTCCGCATATCCAAATATTGATGAATGATATGACC
AACACGTTCCTTTGATATCTTTAAGGCCTCTGCTATCTCGATCAACTTCATTTTACGGTCATTCAAAATC
ATTTTGTGGATTTTTTTGATGTTTTCGTCGGTAACCACCTCTTTCGGGCGTCCACTGCGTTCACCGTCCT
CCGTGCTCATTTCACCACGCTTGAATTTTGCATACCAATCAATTATTGTTGATTTCCCTGGGGCAGAGTC
CGGAAACTCATTATCAAGCCAAGTTTTTGCTTCCACTGTATTTTTTCCCTTCAGAAAACAGTATTTTATC
AAAACACGAAATTCCTTTTTTTCCATTGAGACCCAGTCGAAAGTGAAACGTGATTTCATGCGTCATTTTG
AACATTTTGTAAATCTTATTTAATAATGTGTGCGGCAATTCACATTTAATTTATGAATGTTTTCTTAACA
TCGCGGCAACTCAAGAAACGGCAGGTTCGGATCTTAGCTACTAGAGAAAGAGGAGAAATACTAGATGGTG
AGTAAGGGTGAAGCCGTGATTAAAGAGTTCATGCGCTTCAAAGTGCATATGGAGGGCTCAATGAACGGCC
ATGAATTTGAAATTGAAGGTGAAGGAGAAGGCCGTCCGTATGAGGGCACCCAGACCGCCAAACTGAAAGT
CACAAAGGGTGGCCCGCTGCCGTTTTCGTGGGATATTTTATCCCCTCAATTCATGTACGGCAGCCGGGCG
TTTATTAAACACCCGGCGGATATCCCGGATTACTATAAGCAATCTTTTCCAGAAGGCTTTAAATGGGAGC
GCGTGATGAATTTTGAAGACGGAGGTGCTGTTACCGTGACCCAGGACACGAGCTTAGAAGACGGTACCTT
GATCTATAAGGTAAAGCTGCGTGGTACCAATTTCCCGCCGGATGGGCCAGTTATGCAGAAAAAGACTATG
GGCTGGGAAGCATCGACGGAGCGTCTTTACCCCGAAGACGGCGTCCTGAAAGGCGATATTAAAATGGCCC
TGCGACTGAAAGACGGCGGTCGCTACCTTGCAGATTTCAAAACAACGTATAAAGCGAAAAAACCTGTGCA
GATGCCCGGGGCGTACAACGTTGATCGCAAACTAGATATCACTTCACACAACGAAGATTACACGGTAGTC
GAACAGTATGAACGTAGCGAGGGGCGCCATAGCACCGGAGGCATGGATGAACTCTATAAATAATTCAGCC
AAAAAACTTAAGACCGCCGGTCTTGTCCACTACCTTGCAGTAATGCGGTGGACAGGATCGGCGGTTTTCT
TTTCTCTTCTCAAGACTGGGTCTCAAATGTTGAATACATACGAACAAATTAATAAAGTGAAAAAAATACT
TCGGAAACATTTAAAAAATAACCTTATTGGTACTTACATGTTTGGATCAGGAGTTGAGAGTGGACTAAAA
CCAAATAGTGATCTTGACTTTTTAGTCGTCGTATCTGAACCATTGACAGATCAAAGTAAAGAAATACTTA
TACAAAAAATTAGACCTATTTCAAAGAAAATAGGAGATAAAAGCAACTTACGATATATTGAATTAACAAT
TATTATTCAGCAAGAAATGGTACCGTGGAATCATCCTCCCAAACAAGAATTTATTTATGGAGAATGGTTA
CAAGAGCTTTATGAACAAGGATACATTCCTCAGAAGGAATTAAATTCAGATTTAACCATAATGCTTTACC
AAGCAAAACGAAAAAATAAAAGAATATACGGAAATTATGACTTAGAGGAATTACTACCTGATATTCCATT
TTCTGATGTGAGACGCGCCATTATGGATTCGTCAGAGGAATTAATAGATAATTATCAGGATGATGAAACC
AACTCTATATTAACTTTATGCCGTATGATTTTAACTATGGACACGGGTAAAATCATACCAAAAGATATTG
CGGGAAATGCAGTGGCTGAATCTTCTCCATTAGAACATAGGGAGAGAATTTTGTTAGCAGTTCGTAGTTA
TCTTGGAGAGAATATTGAATGGACAAACGAGAACGTCAACCTTACTATAAATTACTTAAATAACAGATTA
AAAAAATTATAAGCTTAAAAATTGAAAAAATGGTGGAAACACTTTTTTCAATTTTTTTGTTTTATTATTT
AATATTTGGGAAATATTCATTCTAATTGGTAATCAGATTTTAGAAGTTTAAACTAGACCGGGGACTTATC
ATCCAACCTGTTACGCTAGCATGAAGAGCACCCCAGGATACATAGATTACCACAACTCCGAGCCCTTCCA
CCTAGCGTGCTAACCACGCACGCTATTGTTGTATAGGCTAGGTGGAGGCTCAGTGATGATAAGTCTGCGA
TGGTGGATGCATGTGTCATGGTCATAGCTGTTTCCTGTGTGAAATTGTTATCCGCTCAGAGGGCACAATC
CTATTCCGCGCTATCCGACAATCTCCAAGACATTAGGTGGAGTTCAGTTCGGCGTATGGCATATGTCGCT
GGAAAGAACATGTGAGCAAAAGGCCAGCAAAAGGCCAGGAACCGTAAAAAGGCCGCGTTGCTGGCGTTAC
AGCTGGGCGCGCCCCATGTCAGCCGTTAAGTGTTCCTGTGTCACTCAAAATTGCTTTGAGAGGCTCTAAG
GGCTTCTCAGTGCGTTACATCCCTGGCTTGTTGTCCACAACCGTTAAACCTTAAAGGCTTTAAAAGCCTT
ATATATTCTTTTTTTTCTTATAAAACTTAAAACCTTAGAGGCTATTTAAGTTGCTGATTTATATTAATTT
TATTGTTCAAACATGAGAGCTTAGTACGTGAAACATGAGAGCTTAGTACGTTAGCCATGAGAGCTTAGTA
CGTTAGCCATGAGGGTTTAGTTCGTTAAACATGAGAGCTTAGTACGTTAAACATGAGAGCTTAGTACGTG
AAACATGAGAGCTTAGTACGTACTATCAACAGGTTGAACTGCTGATCTTCAGATCGGCGCGCCGGCCGGC
CGAAGATCCTTTGATCTTTTCTACGGGGTCTGACGCTCTATTCAACAAAGCCGCCGTCCCGTCAAGTCAG
CGTAAATGGGTAGGGGGCTTCAAATCGTCCTCGTGATACCAATTCGGAGCCTGCTTTTTTGTACAAACTT
GTTGATAATGGCAATTCAAGGATCTTCACCTAGATCCTTTTAAATTAAAAATGAAGTTTTAAATCAATCT
AAAGTATATATGAGTAAACTTGGTCTGACAGTTACCAATGCTTAATCAGTGAGGCACCTATCTCAGCGAT
CTGTCTATTTCGTTCATCCATAGTTGCCTGACTCCCCGTCGTGTAGATAACTACGATACGGGAGGGCTTA
CCATCTGGCCCCAGTGCTGCAATGATACCGCGAGAGCCACGCTCACCGGCTCCAGATTTATCAGCAATAA
ACCAGCCAGCCGGAAGGGCCGAGCGCAGAAGTGGTCCTGCAACTTTATCCGCCTCCATCCAGTCTATTAA
TTGTTGCCGGGAAGCTAGAGTAAGTAGTTCGCCAGTTAATAGTTTGCGCAACGTTGTTGCCATTGCTACA
GGCATCGTGGTGTCACGCTCGTCGTTTGGTATGGCTTCATTCAGCTCCGGTTCCCAACGATCAAGGCGAG
TTACATGATCCCCCATGTTGTGCAAAAAAGCGGTTAGCTCCTTCGGTCCTCCGATCGTTGTCAGAAGTAA
GTTGGCCGCAGTGTTATCACTCATGGTTATGGCAGCACTGCATAATTCTCTTACTGTCATGCCATCCGTA
AGATGCTTTTCTGTGACTGGTGAGTACTCAACCAAGTCATTCTGAGAATAGTGTATGCGGCGACCGAGTT
GCTCTTGCCCGGCGTCAATACGGGATAATACCGCGCCACATAGCAGAACTTTAAAAGTGCTCATCATTGG
AAAACGTTCTTCGGGGCGAAAACTCTCAAGGATCTTACCGCTGTTGAGATCCAGTTCGATGTAACCCACT
CGTGCACCCAACTGATCTTCAGCATCTTTTACTTTCACCAGCGTTTCTGGGTGAGCAAAAACAGGAAGGC
AAAATGCCGCAAAAAAGGGAATAAGGGCGACACGGAAATGTTGAATACTCATACTCTTCCTTTTTCAATA
TTATTGAAGCATTTATCAGGGTTATTGTCTCATGAGCGGATACATATTTGAATGTATTTAGAAAAATAAA
CAAATAGGGGTTCCGCGCACATTTCCCCGAAAAGTGCCAGATACCTGAAACAAAACCCATCGTACGGCCA
AGGAAGTCTCCAATAACTGTGATCCACCACAAGCGCCAGGGTTTTCCCAGTCACGACGTT
Features (pLannotate 1.2.2; 8 found; start..end, strand, type, name):
    161..269     -  oriT           oriT: incP origin of transfer
   1815..2510    +  CDS            mScarlet-I: mScarlet-I is a basic (constitutively fluorescent) red fluorescent protein published in 2016, derived from synthetic construct. It is reported to be a rapidly-maturing monomer with moderate acid sensitivity.
   2620..3369    +  CDS            spc: S9AD_ENTFL - Also known as aad9 From Enterococcus faecalis (Streptococcus faecalis).
   3867..4255    -  rep_origin     R6K γ ori: γ replication origin from E. coli plasmid R6K; requires the R6K initiator protein pi for replication
   4388..4412    -  protein_bind   attB1: mutant version of attB; recombination site for the Gateway® BP reaction BP Clonase™
   4512..5372    -  CDS            AmpR: β-lactamase; bla; confers resistance to ampicillin, carbenicillin, and related antibiotics
   5373..5477    -  promoter       AmpR promoter: bla
   5564..17      -  CDS            lacZα (fragment) (across the origin): LacZα fragment of β-galactosidase; lacZ fragment
