[The description below was written by a language model from this plasmid's Addgene catalogue record and pLannotate feature annotations shown in this document.]
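Description:
pGLU_12 is an empty-backbone synthetic biology vector, built on pGLDV_62, intended as a scaffold for constructing Himar (mariner-family) transposon mutagenesis libraries carrying a spectinomycin marker, as part of a transposon mutagenesis system for non-model bacteria. It replicates from the R6K γ origin, which functions only when the π initiator protein is supplied in trans. This explains the recorded propagation in a pir-expressing E. coli strain (Pir1), where it is maintained at high copy under ampicillin selection from a β-lactamase gene with its native bla promoter. In recipients lacking π the plasmid cannot replicate, so it behaves as a suicide delivery vector. An incP (RP4-type) origin of transfer allows it to be mobilised by conjugation from a donor strain that provides the transfer functions.

The annotated payload region of the 5,590 nt sequence contains an mScarlet-I red fluorescent protein coding sequence followed in the same orientation by spc (aad9, the Enterococcus faecalis spectinomycin adenylyltransferase), which matches the "SPEC" designation in the catalogue purpose and would serve as the selectable marker in target bacteria. The automated annotation does not identify the Himar transposase, the transposon inverted repeats, or the promoters driving mScarlet-I and spc. A sizeable stretch upstream of mScarlet-I is unannotated, and the record does not state what it encodes or whether mScarlet-I lies inside the transposable element or acts as a replaceable placeholder. An attB1-like Gateway site and a short lacZα fragment spanning the sequence origin are also detected and may be backbone remnants. No insert is recorded, consistent with its role as a starting backbone.
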