Addgene plasmid #225820: pGLU_12
Purpose: (Empty Backbone) Tn libraries Himar variant SPEC backbone
Depositing lab: Nili Ostrov. Depositing organization: Cultivarium, Convergent Research. Publication: A scalable transposon mutagenesis system for non-model bacteria. Gilbert C, Leung J, Crits-Christoph A, Kang SC, Esmurria A, Fenn K, Brumwell SL, Martin-Moldes Z, Mendler K, Barnum TP, Nguyen M-A, Lee HH, Ostrov N. bioRxiv 2025.12.22.696024 10.64898/2025.12.22.696024.
Backbone
  Vector backbone: pGLDV_62
  Vector type: Synthetic Biology
Growth in bacteria
  Bacterial resistance: Ampicillin, 100 μg/mL
  Growth temperature: 37°C
  Growth strain: Pir1
  Copy number: High Copy
Gene/Insert
  Gene/Insert name: None
  Mutation: N/A
Terms and licenses: Academic/Nonprofit Terms; Industry Terms: Not Available to Industry
Depositor comments: Please visit https://doi.org/10.64898/2025.12.22.696024 for bioRxiv preprint.
How to cite: pGLU_12 was a gift from Nili Ostrov (Addgene plasmid # 225820 ; http://n2t.net/addgene:225820 ; RRID:Addgene_225820)
